>Addgene plasmid #38954 | MPDZ | depositor partial sequence | sequence record 49012 | MPDZ sequence 397 bps
ATGCACCATCATCATCATCATTCTTCTGGTGTAGATCTGGGTACCGAGAACCTGTACTTCCAATCCATGC
AGCCCAGGCGGGTGGAACTCTGGAGAGAACCAAGCAAATCCTTAGGCATCAGCATTGTTGGTGGACGAGG
GATGGGGAGTCGGCTAAGCAATGGAGAAGTGATGAGGGGCATTTTCATCAAACATGTTCTGGAAGATAGT
CCAGCTGGCAAAAATGGAACCTTGAAACCTGGAGATAGAATCGTAGAGGTGGATGGAATGGACCTCAGAG
ATGCAAGCCATGAACAAGCTGTGGAAGCCATTCGGAAAGCAGGCAACCCTGTAGTCTTTATGGTACAGAG
CATTATAAGTACTCGTCTTTGACAGTAAAGGTGGATACGGATCCGAA
