>Addgene plasmid #38954 | MPDZ | addgene partial sequence | sequence record 51742 | T7_term
CTTTCGGGCTTTGTTAGCAGCCGGATCTCAGTGGTGGTGGTGGTGGTGCTCGAGTGCGGCCGCAAGCTTG
TCGACGGAGCTCGAATTCGGATCCGTATCCACCTTTACTGTCAAAGACGAGTACTTATAATGCTCTGTAC
CATAAAGACTACAGGGTTGCCTGCTTTCCGAATGGCTTCCACAGCTTGTTCATGGCTTGCATCTCTGAGG
TCCATTCCATCCACCTCTACGATTCTATCTCCAGGTTTCAAGGTTCCATTTTTGCCAGCTGGACTATCTT
CCAGAACATGTTTGATGAAAATGCCCCTCATCACTTCTCCATTGCTTAGCCGACTCCCCATCCCTCGTCC
ACCAACAATGCTGATGCCTAAGGATTTGCTTGGTTCTCTCCAGAGTTCCACCCGCCTGGGCTGCATGGAT
TGGAAGTACAGGTTCTCGGTACCCAGATCTACACCAGAAGAATGATGATGATGATGGTGCATATGTATAT
CTCCTTCTTAAAGTTAAACAAAATTATTTCTAGAGGGGAATTGTTATCCGCTCACAATTCCCCTATAGTG
AGTCGTATTAATTTCGCGGGATCGAGATCTCGATCCTCTACGCCGGACGCATCGTGGCCGGCATCACCGG
CGCCACAGGTGCGGTTGCTGGCGCCTATATCGCCGACATCACCGATGGGGAAGATCGGGCTCGCCACTTC
GGGCTCATGAGCGCTTGTTTCGGCGTGGGTATGGTGGCAGGCCCCGTGGCCGGGGGACTGTTGGGCGCCA
TCTCCTTGCATGCACCATTCCTTGCGGCGGCGGTGCTCAACGGCCTCAACCTACTACTGGGCTGCTTCCT
AATGCAGGAGTCGCATAAGGGAGAGCGTCGAGATCCCGGACACCATCGAATGGCGCAAAACCTTTCGCGG
TATGGCATGATAGCGCCCGGAAGAGAGTCAATTCAGGGTGGTG
