[The description below was written by a language model from this plasmid's Addgene catalogue record.]
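Description:
MPDZ is a bacterial expression plasmid built on the pNIC28-Bsa4 backbone from the SGC, designed to produce a fragment of the human multiple PDZ domain protein (MPDZ, also known as MUPP1 or HYC2) for structure determination. The plasmid is maintained in E. coli under kanamycin selection and is recorded as low copy. The record does not list the origin of replication or give a feature table, so the detailed layout of the backbone cannot be confirmed from the information provided.

The insert is about 397 bp of human MPDZ sequence, introduced by ligation-independent cloning. That is far shorter than a full-length coding sequence for a multi-PDZ scaffold protein, and the record itself cautions that the insert may not be the full ORF. The size fits a single-domain construct, though the record does not say which PDZ domain or residue range is encoded. The alternative names link the construct to a deposited PDB structure, indicating that the protein made from it was used in a structure solution.

The insert carries an N-terminal His tag followed by a TEV protease site. This arrangement allows purification by immobilised metal affinity chromatography, after which the tag can be cleaved off to leave near-native protein for crystallisation or other biophysical work. The promoter is not stated explicitly, but the T7 and T7-terminator sequencing primers imply that the insert sits between T7 promoter and terminator elements. Expression would therefore need a host that supplies T7 RNA polymerase, whereas the listed Mach1 strain serves for propagation only.
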