Addgene plasmid #38954: MPDZ
Purpose: Bacterial expression for structure determination; may not be full ORF
Depositing lab: Nicola Burgess-Brown. Depositing organization: University of Oxford.
Backbone
  Vector backbone: pNIC28-Bsa4
  Backbone manufacturer: SGC
  Vector type: Bacterial Expression
Growth in bacteria
  Bacterial resistance: Kanamycin, 50 μg/mL
  Growth temperature: 37°C
  Growth strain: Mach1
  Copy number: Low Copy
Gene/Insert
  Gene/Insert name: MPDZ (alt names: multiple PDZ domain protein; PDB:2FCF)
  Species: H. sapiens (human)
  Insert size (bp): 397
  Entrez Gene: MPDZ (a.k.a. HYC2, MUPP1)
  Tag / fusion protein: His Tev (N terminal on insert)
  Cloning method: Ligation Independent Cloning
  Sequencing primers: 5′ T7; 3′ T7-term
Terms and licenses: Academic/Nonprofit Terms; Industry Terms: Not Available to Industry
How to cite: MPDZ was a gift from Nicola Burgess-Brown (Addgene plasmid # 38954 ; http://n2t.net/addgene:38954 ; RRID:Addgene_38954)
